>Addgene plasmid #8943 | pcDNA flag PGC1 (180-797) | addgene partial sequence | sequence record 17473 | T7 5'-TAATACGACTCACTATAGGG-3'
GCTTGGTACCGAGCTCGGATCCACTAGTCCAGTGTGGTGGAATTCTGCAGATATCACCACCATGGACTAC
AAAGACGATGACGATAAATCATGGAGCAATAAAGCGAAGAGCATTTGTCAACAGCAAAAGCCACAAAGAC
GTCCCTGCTCAGAGCTTCTCAAGTATCTGACCACAAACGATGACCCTCCTCACACCAAACCCACAGAAAA
CAGGAACAGCAGCAGAGACAAATGTGCTTCCAAAAAGAAGTCCCATACACAACCGCAGTCGCAACATGCT
CAAGCCAAACCAACAACTTTATCTCTTCCTCTGACCCCAGAGTCACCAAATGACCCCAAGGGTTCCCCAT
TTGAGAACAAGACTATTGAGCGAACCTTAAGTGTGGAACTCTCTGGAACTGCAGGCCTAACTCCTCCCAC
AACTCCTCCTCATAAAGCCAACCAAGATAACCCTTTCAAG
