[The description below was written by a language model from this plasmid's Addgene catalogue record.]
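Description:
pcDNA flag PGC1 (180-797) is a mammalian expression plasmid built on the Invitrogen pcDNA3.1 myc-His A backbone (about 5.5 kb without insert). It carries an 1851 bp fragment of mouse Ppargc1a, the gene for the transcriptional coactivator PGC-1α (PPAR gamma coactivator 1 alpha). As the name indicates, the insert encodes residues 180 to 797, an N-terminally truncated form that lacks the first 179 amino acids and extends to the C-terminal end of the protein. A FLAG epitope is fused to the N terminus of the fragment, allowing detection and immunoprecipitation with anti-FLAG antibodies. The insert was introduced by restriction enzyme cloning. A T7 primer is listed for sequencing from the 5′ side, consistent with the T7 promoter site that lies upstream of the cloning region in pcDNA3.1 vectors.

The plasmid is maintained in E. coli at high copy under ampicillin selection. No feature table accompanies the record, so the promoter and other backbone elements are not explicitly stated. pcDNA3.1-series vectors generally drive expression from the CMV immediate-early promoter with a BGH polyadenylation signal, and they also carry a neomycin resistance cassette for selection in mammalian cells. The record likewise does not say whether the backbone's C-terminal myc-His tag is in frame with the insert or is cut off by a stop codon.

The associated publication concerns suppression of mitochondrial respiration through recruitment of p160 myb binding protein to PGC-1α and its modulation by p38 MAPK. In that context, the construct most plausibly serves as a deletion mutant for mapping PGC-1α domains involved in protein interaction and regulation in transfected mammalian cells.
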