Addgene plasmid #8943: pcDNA flag PGC1 (180-797)
Depositing lab: Bruce Spiegelman. Depositing organization: Dana-Farber Cancer Institute. Publication: Suppression of mitochondrial respiration through recruitment of p160 myb binding protein to PGC-1alpha: modulation by p38 MAPK. Fan M, Rhee J, St-Pierre J, Handschin C, Puigserver P, Lin J, Jaeger S, Erdjument-Bromage H, Tempst P, Spiegelman BM. Genes Dev 2004 Feb 1;18(3):278-89. Epub 2004 Jan 26. 10.1101/gad.1152204 PubMed 14744933.
Backbone
  Vector backbone: pcDNA3.1 myc-His A
  Backbone manufacturer: Invitrogen
  Backbone size w/o insert (bp): 5500
  Vector type: Mammalian Expression
Growth in bacteria
  Bacterial resistance: Ampicillin, 100 μg/mL
  Growth temperature: 37°C
  Growth strain: DH5alpha
  Copy number: High Copy
Gene/Insert
  Gene/Insert name: PGC-1a (alt names: PPAR gamma coactivator 1 alpha; PGC1a; PPAR gamma coactivator 1)
  Species: M. musculus (mouse)
  Insert size (bp): 1851
  GenBank ID: NM_008904
  Entrez Gene: Ppargc1a (a.k.a. A830037N07Rik, Gm11133, PGC-1, PPARGC-1-alpha, Pgc-1alpha, Pgc1, Pgco1, Ppargc1)
  Tag / fusion protein: flag (N terminal on insert)
  Cloning method: Restriction Enzyme
  Sequencing primers: 5′ T7
Terms and licenses: Academic/Nonprofit Terms; Industry Terms: Not Available to Industry
How to cite: pcDNA flag PGC1 (180-797) was a gift from Bruce Spiegelman (Addgene plasmid # 8943 ; http://n2t.net/addgene:8943 ; RRID:Addgene_8943)
